Addgene plasmid #17143: V48 pCS2+mRFP-N1
Purpose: (Empty Backbone)
Depositing lab: Randall Moon. Depositing organization: University of Washington.
Backbone
  Vector backbone: pCS2+mRFP-N1
  Backbone manufacturer: Moon Lab
  Vector type: Mammalian Expression
Growth in bacteria
  Bacterial resistance: Ampicillin, 100 μg/mL
  Growth temperature: 37°C
  Growth strain: DH5alpha
  Copy number: Unknown
Gene/Insert
  Gene/Insert name: None
  Tag / fusion protein: mRFP (N terminal on backbone)
  Cloning method: Restriction Enzyme
  Sequencing primers: 5′ Sp6
Terms and licenses: Academic/Nonprofit Terms; Industry Terms: Not Available to Industry
Depositor comments: Notes for Use: For making amino-terminal mRFP fusion protein, reading frame 1, in vector CS2+. Made by: Jeff Miller.
How to cite: V48 pCS2+mRFP-N1 was a gift from Randall Moon (Addgene plasmid # 17143 ; http://n2t.net/addgene:17143 ; RRID:Addgene_17143)
