[The description below was written by a language model from this plasmid's Addgene catalogue record.]
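Description:
V48 pCS2+mRFP-N1 is an empty backbone vector for mammalian expression, built on the CS2+ framework and designed for making fusion proteins that carry monomeric red fluorescent protein (mRFP) at the amino terminus. The record lists no insert: the plasmid supplies the mRFP coding sequence on the backbone, and a gene of interest is added by restriction enzyme cloning downstream of mRFP so that it is translated as a continuous mRFP-tagged protein. The depositor notes specify that this version provides reading frame 1, so the insert must be joined in that frame to stay in register with the tag; the wording suggests it is one of a set of frame variants, although the record does not describe any others.

The plasmid is propagated in E. coli under ampicillin selection; its copy number is recorded as unknown, and the origin of replication is not stated. No feature table is provided, so the promoter, polyadenylation signal and the cloning sites available are not documented here. An Sp6 primer is listed as the 5′ sequencing primer, which indicates an SP6 promoter site upstream of the expression cassette. In CS2+-type vectors generally, such a site also allows in vitro transcription of mRNA, but the record does not state this use for this construct. The typical application supported by the record is expressing red fluorescent fusion proteins in mammalian cells, for example to follow the localization or expression of a protein of interest by fluorescence microscopy.
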