>Addgene plasmid #17143 | V48 pCS2+mRFP-N1 | addgene partial sequence | sequence record 22927 | T7 5'-TAATACGACTCACTATAGGG-3'
TCGATGGGATCCGGCGCCGGTGGAGTGGCGGCCCTCGGCGCGCTCGTACTGTTCCACGATGGTGTAGTCC
TCGTTGTGGGAGGTGATGTCCAGCTTGATGTCGGTCTTGTAGGCGCCGGGCAGCTGCACGGGCTTCTTGG
CCATGTAGGTGGTCTTGACCTCGGCGTCGTAGTGGCCGCCGTCCTTCAGCTTCAGCCTCATCTTGATCTC
GCCCTTCAGGGCGCCGTCCTCGGGGTACATCCGCTCGGTGGAGGCCTCCCAGCCCATGGTCTTCTTCTGC
ATTACGGGGCCGTCGGAGGGGAAGTTGGTGCCGCGCAGCTTCACCTTGTAGATGAACTCGCCGTCCTGCA
GGGAGGAGTCCTGGGTCACGGTCACCACGCCGCCGTCCTCGAAGTTCATCACGCGCTCCCACTTGAAGCC
CTCGGGGAAGGACAGCTTCAAGTAGTCGGGGATGTCGGCGGGGTGCTTCACGTAGGCCTTGGAGCCGTAC
TGGAACTGAGGGGACAGGATGTCCCAGGCGAAGGGCAGGGGGCCGCCCTTGGTCACCTTCAGCTTGGCGG
TCTGGGTGCCCTCGTAGGGGCGGCCCTCGCCCTCGCCCTCGATCTCGAACTCGTGGCCGTTCACGGAGCC
CTCCATGCGCACCTTGAAGCGCATGAACTCCTTGATGACGTCCTCGGAGGAGGCCATGGTAGATCCTGCA
AAAAGAACAAGTAGCTTGTATTCTATAGTGTCACCTAAATCAAGCTTGCTCCGACGTCCCCAGGCAGAAT
GGCGGTTCCCTAAACGAGCATTGCTTATATAGACCTCCCATTAGGCACGCCTACCGCCCATTTACGTCAA
TGGAACGCCCATTTGCGTCATTGCCCCTCCCCATTGACGTCNNTGGGGATGTACTTGGCAGCCATCGCGG
GCCATTTACCGCCATTG
